Addgene plasmid #128293: pSM038
Purpose: asymmetric plasmid partitioning E. coli - helper plasmid
Depositing lab: Matthew Bennett. Depositing organization: Rice University. Publication: A synthetic system for asymmetric cell division in Escherichia coli. Molinari S, Shis DL, Bhakta SP, Chappell J, Igoshin OA, Bennett MR. Nat Chem Biol. 2019 Sep;15(9):917-924. doi: 10.1038/s41589-019-0339-x. Epub 2019 Aug 12. PubMed 31406375.
Backbone
  Vector backbone: CloDF13
  Vector type: Bacterial Expression
Growth in bacteria
  Bacterial resistance: Spectinomycin, 50 μg/mL
  Growth temperature: 37°C
  Growth strain: DH5alpha
  Copy number: Unknown
Gene/Insert
  Gene/Insert name: PphlF - sfyfp-P2A-motA
  Cloning method: Unknown
Terms and licenses: Academic/Nonprofit Terms; Industry Terms: Not Available to Industry
Depositor comments: Cloning method: Golden Gate.
How to cite: pSM038 was a gift from Matthew Bennett (Addgene plasmid # 128293 ; http://n2t.net/addgene:128293 ; RRID:Addgene_128293)
