[The description below was written by a language model from this plasmid's Addgene catalogue record and pLannotate feature annotations shown in this document.]
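Description:
pSM038 is a small (about 3.9 kb) bacterial expression plasmid built on a CloDF13 backbone, deposited as the helper plasmid of a synthetic system for asymmetric plasmid partitioning, and hence asymmetric cell division, in Escherichia coli. It replicates from the CloDF13 (CDF) origin, which is compatible with other common origin classes and so allows the plasmid to coexist with further plasmids in the same cell. Selection is by spectinomycin, conferred by the aadA aminoglycoside adenylyltransferase gene (SmR), which here sits downstream of a bla (AmpR) promoter. Copy number is not recorded. The depositor notes that it was assembled by Golden Gate cloning.

The payload is listed as PphlF – sfyfp-P2A-motA. The feature table shows a fluorescent protein reading frame, matched by the annotation software to superfolder GFP but named by the depositor as a superfolder YFP, followed after a short gap by the E. coli K-12 motA coding sequence. That gap is where the element named P2A would lie, though it is not annotated and the record does not explain its function in this bacterial context. MotA is a stator component of the flagellar motor and is required for its rotation, so the cassette couples a motility gene to a fluorescent readout. The PphlF promoter, a promoter normally repressed by the PhlF repressor, is likewise not annotated; it presumably lies in the short region upstream of the fluorescent protein gene, and no phlF gene appears on this plasmid. Short fragments resembling a tetracycline resistance gene, a CAP binding site and the lacIq promoter appear to be non-functional backbone remnants. The record does not detail exactly how this helper interacts with the other components of the system.
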