Features (pLannotate 1.2.2; 8 found; start..end, strand, type, name):
     91..804     +  CDS            superfolder GFP: GFP variant that folds robustly even when fused to poorly folded proteins (Pédelacq et al., 2006)
    877..1761    +  CDS            motA: MOTA_ECOLI - Also known as flaJ. Experimental evidence at protein level: Swiss-Prot protein existence level 1. MotA and MotB comprise the stator element of the flagellar motor complex. Required for rotation of the flagellar motor. Probable transmembrane proton channel. Overexpression of MotA, with or without MotB, restores motility in a pdeH disruption, (a c-di-GMP phosphodiesterase) suggesting there is an interaction (direct or indirect) between the c-di-GMP-binding flagellar brake protein YcgR and the flagellar stator. From Escherichia coli (strain K12).
   1941..2732    -  CDS            SmR: aminoglycoside adenylyltransferase (Murphy, 1985); aadA; confers resistance to spectinomycin and streptomycin
   2733..2824    -  promoter       AmpR promoter: bla
   2872..3610    -  rep_origin     CloDF13 ori: Plasmids containing the CloDF13 (CDF) origin of replication can be propagated in E. coli cells that contain additional plasmids with compatible origins.
   3707..3771    -  CDS            TcR (fragment): tetracycline efflux protein; tet; confers resistance to tetracycline
   3786..3807    -  protein_bind   CAP binding site: CAP binding activates transcription in the presence of cAMP. E. coli catabolite activator protein
   3824..3850    +  promoter       lacIq promoter (fragment): lacI (mutant); In the lacIq allele, a single base change in the promoter boosts expression of the lacI gene about 10-fold.
>Addgene plasmid #128293 | pSM038 | addgene full sequence | sequence record 251667 | Addgene NGS Result
TTCGTTACCAATTGACATGATACGAAACGTACCGTATCGTTAAGGTTACTAGAGAAAGAGGAGAAATTTT
TCAGGTCGGAGGTCGTAGATATGCGTAAAGGCGAAGAGCTGTTCACTGGTGTCGTCCCTATTCTGGTGGA
ACTGGATGGTGATGTCAACGGTCATAAGTTTTCCGTGCGTGGCGAGGGTGAAGGTGACGCAACTAATGGT
AAACTGACGCTGAAGTTCATCTGTACTACTGGTAAACTGCCGGTACCTTGGCCGACTCTGGTAACGACGC
TGACTTATGGTGTTCAGTGCTTTGCTCGTTATCCGGACCATATGAAGCAGCATGACTTCTTCAAGTCCGC
CATGCCGGAAGGCTATGTGCAGGAACGCACGATTTCCTTTAAGGATGACGGCACGTACAAAACGCGTGCG
GAAGTGAAATTTGACGGCGATACCCTGGTAAACCGCATTGAGCTGAAAGGCATTGACTTTAAAGAAGACG
GCAATATCCTGGGCCATAAGCTGGAATACAATTTTAACAGCCACAATGTTTACATCACCGCCGATAAACA
AAAAAATGGCATTAAAGCGAATTTTAAAATTCGCCACAACGTGGAGGATGGCAGCGTGCAGCTGGCTGAT
CACTACCAGCAAAACACTCCAATCGGTGATGGTCCTGTTCTGCTGCCAGACAATCACTATCTGAGCTACC
AAAGCGTTCTGTCTAAAGATCCGAACGAGAAACGCGATCATATGGTTCTGCTGGAGTTCGTAACCGCAGC
GGGCATCACGCATGGTATGGATGAACTGTACAAAGGTTCCGGTGCTACTAACTTCTCTCTGCTGAAACAG
GCTGGTGACGTTGAAGAAAACCCGGGTCCGGGATCTATGCTTATCTTATTAGGTTACCTGGTTGTTCTCG
GTACAGTTTTCGGCGGTTATTTGATGACCGGTGGAAGCCTTGGAGCACTCTATCAACCCGCTGAACTGGT
GATTATTGCCGGTGCAGGGATTGGGTCGTTTATCGTCGGCAATAATGGCAAAGCGATTAAAGGCACGCTG
AAGGCGCTGCCGTTGCTGTTTCGTCGCTCCAAATACACCAAAGCAATGTATATGGATCTGCTGGCTCTGC
TTTATCGGTTGATGGCGAAATCGCGGCAGATGGGGATGTTTTCGCTGGAACGTGATATTGAAAATCCCCG
TGAGAGCGAGATCTTCGCCAGCTACCCACGCATCCTCGCGGATAGCGTCATGCTTGATTTTATCGTCGAT
TATCTGCGCCTGATTATCAGCGGTCACATGAACACCTTCGAAATCGAAGCTCTGATGGATGAAGAGATTG
AGACGCACGAAAGCGAGGCAGAAGTCCCGGCGAACAGTCTGGCGCTGGTCGGGGACTCACTTCCGGCGTT
TGGTATTGTTGCGGCTGTAATGGGGGTCGTTCACGCGTTAGGTTCAGCCGATCGTCCTGCCGCCGAGCTG
GGTGCGCTTATCGCACATGCGATGGTGGGGACTTTCCTCGGCATTTTATTGGCTTACGGATTTATTTCCC
CATTAGCGACTGTTTTACGTCAGAAAAGCGCCGAAACCAGCAAAATGATGCAGTGCGTCAAAGTCACTCT
GCTTTCTAATCTGAACGGTTACGCACCGCCTATCGCCGTTGAGTTTGGTCGCAAAACGCTCTATTCCAGC
GAACGTCCGTCGTTTATTGAACTGGAAGAGCATGTGCGTGCGGTGAAAAATCCGCAACAACAGACGACAA
CCGAGGAAGCATGAGTGTCTTCACCATAATGAATACTTTCGCTTTCTAGATAGCTGAGTAGCCTAGAGCT
AGAGTGCGCGACAGGTTTGATGACAAAAAATTAGCCTATTTAACGACCCTGCCCTGAACCGACGACCGGG
TCATCGTGGCCGGATCTTGCGGCCCCTCGGCTTGAACGAATTGTTAGACATTATTTGCCGACTACCTTGG
TGATCTCGCCTTTCACGTAGTGGACAAATTCTTCCAACTGATCTGCGCGCGAGGCCAAGCGATCTTCTTC
TTGTCCAAGATAAGCCTGTCTAGCTTCAAGTATGACGGGCTGATACTGGGCCGGCAGGCGCTCCATTGCC
CAGTCGGCAGCGACATCCTTCGGCGCGATTTTGCCGGTTACTGCGCTGTACCAAATGCGGGACAACGTAA
GCACTACATTTCGCTCATCGCCAGCCCAGTCGGGCGGCGAGTTCCATAGCGTTAAGGTTTCATTTAGCGC
CTCAAATAGATCCTGTTCAGGAACCGGATCAAAGAGTTCCTCCGCCGCTGGACCTACCAAGGCAACGCTA
TGTTCTCTTGCTTTTGTCAGCAAGATAGCCAGATCAATGTCGATCGTGGCTGGCTCGAAGATACCTGCAA
GAATGTCATTGCGCTGCCATTCTCCAAATTGCAGTTCGCGCTTAGCTGGATAACGCCACGGAATGATGTC
GTCGTGCACAACAATGGTGACTTCTACAGCGCGGAGAATCTCGCTCTCTCCAGGGGAAGCCGAAGTTTCC
AAAAGGTCGTTGATCAAAGCTCGCCGCGTTGTTTCATCAAGCCTTACGGTCACCGTAACCAGCAAATCAA
TATCACTGTGTGGCTTCAGGCCGCCATCCACTGCGGAGCCGTACAAATGTACGGCCAGCAACGTCGGTTC
GAGATGGCGCTCGATGACGCCAACTACCTCTGATAGTTGAGTCGATACTTCGGCGATCACCGCTTCCCTC
ATACTCTTCCTTTTTCAATATTATTGAAGCATTTATCAGGGTTATTGTCTCATGAGCGGATACATATTTG
AATGTATTTAGAAAAATAAACAAATAGCTAGCTCACTCGGTCGCTACGCTCCGGGCGTGAGACTGCGGCG
GGCGCTGCGGACACATACAAAGTTACCCACAGATTCCGTGGATAAGCAGGGGACTAACATGTGAGGCAAA
ACAGCAGGGCCGCGCCGGTGGCGTTTTTCCATAGGCTCCGCCCTCCTGCCAGAGTTCACATAAACAGACG
CTTTTCCGGTGCATCTGTGGGAGCCGTGAGGCTCAACCATGAATCTGACAGTACGGGCGAAACCCGACAG
GACTTAAAGATCCCCACCGTTTCCGGCGGGTCGCTCCCTCTTGCGCTCTCCTGTTCCGACCCTGCCGTTT
ACCGGATACCTGTTCCGCCTTTCTCCCTTACGGGAAGTGTGGCGCTTTCTCATAGCTCACACACTGGTAT
CTCGGCTCGGTGTAGGTCGTTCGCTCCAAGCTGGGCTGTAAGCAAGAACTCCCCGTTCAGCCCGACTGCT
GCGCCTTATCCGGTAACTGTTCACTTGAGTCCAACCCGGAAAAGCACGGTAAAACGCCACTGGCAGCAGC
CATTGGTAACTGGGAGTTCGCAGAGGATTTGTTTAGCTAAACACGCGGTTGCTCTTGAAGTGTGCGCCAA
AGTCCGGCTACACTGGAAGGACAGATTTGGTTGCTGTGCTCTGCGAAAGCCAGTTACCACGGTTAAGCAG
TTCCCCAACTGACTTAACCTTCGATCAAACCACCTCCCCAGGTGGTTTTTTCGTTTACAGGGCAAAAGAT
TACGCGCAGAAAAAAAGGATCTCAAGAAGATCCTTTGATCTTTTCTACTGAACCGCTCTAGATTTCAGTG
CAATTTATCTCTTCAAATGTAGCACCTGAAGTCAGCCCCATACGATATAAGTTGTAATTCTCATGTTAGT
CATGCCCCGCGCCCACCGGAAGGAGCTGACTGGGTTGAAGGCTCTCAAGGGCATCGGTCGAGATCCCGGT
GCCTAATGAGTGAGCTAACTTACATTAATTGCGTTGCGCCACAGAAGAGAGTCAATTCAGGGTGGTGAAT
CATCAATCCGGTAGGTTTT
